>Addgene plasmid #90622 | CEP55 B11.2 gRNA | addgene full sequence | sequence record 183310 | Addgene NGS Result
AACCGCCTCTCCCCGCGCGTTGGCCGATTCATTAATGCAGCTGGCACGACAGGTTTCCCGACTGGAAAGC
GGGCAGTGAGCGCAACGCAATTAATGTGAGTTAGCTCACTCATTAGGCACCCCAGGCTTTACACTTTATG
CTTCCGGCTCGTATGTTGTGTGGAATTGTGAGCGGATAACAATTTCACACAGGAAACAGCTATGACCATG
ATTACGCCAAGCGCGCAATTAACCCTCACTAAAGGGAACAAAAGCTGGAGCTGCAAGCTTAATGTAGTCT
TATGCAATACTCTTGTAGTCTTGCAACATGGTAACGATGAGTTAGCAACATGCCTTACAAGGAGAGAAAA
AGCACCGTGCATGCCGATTGGTGGAAGTAAGGTGGTACGATCGTGCCTTATTAGGAAGGCAACAGACGGG
TCTGACATGGATTGGACGAACCACTGAATTGCCGCATTGCAGAGATATTGTATTTAAGTGCCTAGCTCGA
TACATAAACGGGTCTCTCTGGTTAGACCAGATCTGAGCCTGGGAGCTCTCTGGCTAACTAGGGAACCCAC
TGCTTAAGCCTCAATAAAGCTTGCCTTGAGTGCTTCAAGTAGTGTGTGCCCGTCTGTTGTGTGACTCTGG
TAACTAGAGATCCCTCAGACCCTTTTAGTCAGTGTGGAAAATCTCTAGCAGTGGCGCCCGAACAGGGACT
TGAAAGCGAAAGGGAAACCAGAGGAGCTCTCTCGACGCAGGACTCGGCTTGCTGAAGCGCGCACGGCAAG
AGGCGAGGGGCGGCGACTGGTGAGTACGCCAAAAATTTTGACTAGCGGAGGCTAGAAGGAGAGAGATGGG
TGCGAGAGCGTCAGTATTAAGCGGGGGAGAATTAGATCGCGATGGGAAAAAATTCGGTTAAGGCCAGGGG
GAAAGAAAAAATATAAATTAAAACATATAGTATGGGCAAGCAGGGAGCTAGAACGATTCGCAGTTAATCC
TGGCCTGTTAGAAACATCAGAAGGCTGTAGACAAATACTGGGACAGCTACAACCATCCCTTCAGACAGGA
TCAGAAGAACTTAGATCATTATATAATACAGTAGCAACCCTCTATTGTGTGCATCAAAGGATAGAGATAA
AAGACACCAAGGAAGCTTTAGACAAGATAGAGGAAGAGCAAAACAAAAGTAAGACCACCGCACAGCAAGC
GGCCGCTGATCTTCAGACCTGGAGGAGGAGATATGAGGGACAATTGGAGAAGTGAATTATATAAATATAA
AGTAGTAAAAATTGAACCATTAGGAGTAGCACCCACCAAGGCAAAGAGAAGAGTGGTGCAGAGAGAAAAA
AGAGCAGTGGGAATAGGAGCTTTGTTCCTTGGGTTCTTGGGAGCAGCAGGAAGCACTATGGGCGCAGCGT
CAATGACGCTGACGGTACAGGCCAGACAATTATTGTCTGGTATAGTGCAGCAGCAGAACAATTTGCTGAG
GGCTATTGAGGCGCAACAGCATCTGTTGCAACTCACAGTCTGGGGCATCAAGCAGCTCCAGGCAAGAATC
CTGGCTGTGGAAAGATACCTAAAGGATCAACAGCTCCTGGGGATTTGGGGTTGCTCTGGAAAACTCATTT
GCACCACTGCTGTGCCTTGGAATGCTAGTTGGAGTAATAAATCTCTGGAACAGATTTGGAATCACACGAC
CTGGATGGAGTGGGACAGAGAAATTAACAATTACACAAGCTTAATACACTCCTTAATTGAAGAATCGCAA
AACCAGCAAGAAAAGAATGAACAAGAATTATTGGAATTAGATAAATGGGCAAGTTTGTGGAATTGGTTTA
ACATAACAAATTGGCTGTGGTATATAAAATTATTCATAATGATAGTAGGAGGCTTGGTAGGTTTAAGAAT
AGTTTTTGCTGTACTTTCTATAGTGAATAGAGTTAGGCAGGGATATTCACCATTATCGTTTCAGACCCAC
CTCCCAACCCCGAGGGGACCCAGAGAGGGCCTATTTCCCATGATTCCTTCATATTTGCATATACGATACA
AGGCTGTTAGAGAGATAATTAGAATTAATTTGACTGTAAACACAAAGATATTAGTACAAAATACGTGACG
TAGAAAGTAATAATTTCTTGGGTAGTTTGCAGTTTTAAAATTATGTTTTAAAATGGACTATCATATGCTT
ACCGTAACTTGAAAGTATTTCGATTTCTTGGCTTTATATATCTTGTGGAAAGGACGAAACACCGTTCTAA
TGTAGTTTCGGATTGTTTAAGAGCTATGCTGGAAACAGCATAGCAAGTTTAAATAAGGCTAGTCCGTTAT
CAACTTGAAAAAGTGGCACCGAGTCGGTGCTTTTTTTGAATTCTAGATCTTGAGACAAATGGCAGTATTC
ATCCACAATTTTAAAAGAAAAGGGGGGATTGGGGGGTACAGTGCAGGGGAAAGAATAGTAGACATAATAG
CAACAGACATACAAACTAAAGAATTACAAAAACAAATTACAAAAATTCAAAATTTTCGGGTTTATTACAG
GGACAGCAGAGATCCACTTTGGCGCCGGCTCGAGTGGCTCCGGTGCCCGTCAGTGGGCAGAGCGCACATC
GCCCACAGTCCCCGAGAAGTTGGGGGGAGGGGTCGGCAATTGAACCGGTGCCTAGAGAAGGTGGCGCGGG
GTAAACTGGGAAAGTGATGTCGTGTACTGGCTCCGCCTTTTTCCCGAGGGTGGGGGAGAACCGTATATAA
GTGCAGTAGTCGCCGTGAACGTTCTTTTTCGCAACGGGTTTGCCGCCAGAACACAGGTGTCGTGACGCGG
GATCCGCCACCATGACCGAGTACAAGCCCACGGTGCGCCTCGCCACCCGCGACGACGTCCCCAGGGCCGT
ACGCACCCTCGCCGCCGCGTTCGCCGACTACCCCGCCACGCGCCACACCGTCGATCCGGACCGCCACATC
GAGCGGGTCACCGAGCTGCAAGAACTCTTCCTCACGCGCGTCGGGCTCGACATCGGCAAGGTGTGGGTCG
CGGACGACGGCGCCGCGGTGGCGGTCTGGACCACGCCGGAGAGCGTCGAAGCGGGGGCGGTGTTCGCCGA
GATCGGCCCGCGCATGGCCGAGTTGAGCGGTTCCCGGCTGGCCGCGCAGCAACAGATGGAAGGCCTCCTG
GCGCCGCACCGGCCCAAGGAGCCCGCGTGGTTCCTGGCCACCGTCGGAGTCTCGCCCGACCACCAGGGCA
AGGGTCTGGGCAGCGCCGTCGTGCTCCCCGGAGTGGAGGCGGCCGAGCGCGCCGGGGTGCCCGCCTTCCT
GGAGACCTCCGCGCCCCGCAACCTCCCCTTCTACGAGCGGCTCGGCTTCACCGTCACCGCCGACGTCGAG
GTGCCCGAAGGACCGCGCACCTGGTGCATGACCCGCAAGCCCGGTGCCTGAACGCGTTAAGTCGACAATC
AACCTCTGGATTACAAAATTTGTGAAAGATTGACTGGTATTCTTAACTATGTTGCTCCTTTTACGCTATG
TGGATACGCTGCTTTAATGCCTTTGTATCATGCTATTGCTTCCCGTATGGCTTTCATTTTCTCCTCCTTG
TATAAATCCTGGTTGCTGTCTCTTTATGAGGAGTTGTGGCCCGTTGTCAGGCAACGTGGCGTGGTGTGCA
CTGTGTTTGCTGACGCAACCCCCACTGGTTGGGGCATTGCCACCACCTGTCAGCTCCTTTCCGGGACTTT
CGCTTTCCCCCTCCCTATTGCCACGGCGGAACTCATCGCCGCCTGCCTTGCCCGCTGCTGGACAGGGGCT
CGGCTGTTGGGCACTGACAATTCCGTGGTGTTGTCGGGGAAATCATCGTCCTTTCCTTGGCTGCTCGCCT
GTGTTGCCACCTGGATTCTGCGCGGGACGTCCTTCTGCTACGTCCCTTCGGCCCTCAATCCAGCGGACCT
TCCTTCCCGCGGCCTGCTGCCGGCTCTGCGGCCTCTTCCGCGTCTTCGCCTTCGCCCTCAGACGAGTCGG
ATCTCCCTTTGGGCCGCCTCCCCGCGTCGACTTTAAGACCAATGACTTACAAGGCAGCTGTAGATCTTAG
CCACTTTTTAAAAGAAAAGGGGGGACTGGAAGGGCTAATTCACTCCCAACGAAGACAAGATCTGCTTTTT
GCTTGTACTGGGTCTCTCTGGTTAGACCAGATCTGAGCCTGGGAGCTCTCTGGCTAACTAGGGAACCCAC
TGCTTAAGCCTCAATAAAGCTTGCCTTGAGTGCTTCAAGTAGTGTGTGCCCGTCTGTTGTGTGACTCTGG
TAACTAGAGATCCCTCAGACCCTTTTAGTCAGTGTGGAAAATCTCTAGCAGTACGTATAGTAGTTCATGT
CATCTTATTATTCAGTATTTATAACTTGCAAAGAAATGAATATCAGAGAGTGAGAGGAACTTGTTTATTG
CAGCTTATAATGGTTACAAATAAAGCAATAGCATCACAAATTTCACAAATAAAGCATTTTTTTCACTGCA
TTCTAGTTGTGGTTTGTCCAAACTCATCAATGTATCTTATCATGTCTGGCTCTAGCTATCCCGCCCCTAA
CTCCGCCCATCCCGCCCCTAACTCCGCCCAGTTCCGCCCATTCTCCGCCCCATGGCTGACTAATTTTTTT
TATTTATGCAGAGGCCGAGGCCGCCTCGGCCTCTGAGCTATTCCAGAAGTAGTGAGGAGGCTTTTTTGGA
GGCCTAGGGACGTACCCAATTCGCCCTATAGTGAGTCGTATTACGCGCGCTCACTGGCCGTCGTTTTACA
ACGTCGTGACTGGGAAAACCCTGGCGTTACCCAACTTAATCGCCTTGCAGCACATCCCCCTTTCGCCAGC
TGGCGTAATAGCGAAGAGGCCCGCACCGATCGCCCTTCCCAACAGTTGCGCAGCCTGAATGGCGAATGGG
[124 nt withheld, positions 4901-5024]
C
[91 nt withheld, positions 5026-5116]
A
[49 nt withheld, positions 5118-5166]
CCTTTGACGTTGGAGTCCACGTTCTTT
[37 nt withheld, positions 5194-5230]
ACCCTATCTCGGTCTATTCTTTTGATTTATAAGGGATTTTGCCGATTTCGGCCTATTGGTTAAAAAATGA
GCTGATTTAACAAAAATTTAACGCGAATTTTAACAAAATATTAACGCTTACAATTTAGGTGGCACTTTTC
GGGGAAATGTGCGCGGAACCCCTATTTGTTTATTTTTCTAAATACATTCAAATATGTATCCGCTCATGAG
ACAATAACCCTGATAAATGCTTCAATAATATTGAAAAAGGAAGAGTATGAGTATTCAACATTTCCGTGTC
GCCCTTATTCCCTTTTTTGCGGCATTTTGCCTTCCTGTTTTTGCTCACCCAGAAACGCTGGTGAAAGTAA
AAGATGCTGAAGATCAGTTGGGTGCACGAGTGGGTTACATCGAACTGGATCTCAACAGCGGTAAGATCCT
TGAGAGTTTTCGCCCCGAAGAACGTTTTCCAATGATGAGCACTTTTAAAGTTCTGCTATGTGGCGCGGTA
TTATCCCGTATTGACGCCGGGCAAGAGCAACTCGGTCGCCGCATACACTATTCTCAGAATGACTTGGTTG
AGTACTCACCAGTCACAGAAAAGCATCTTACGGATGGCATGACAGTAAGAGAATTATGCAGTGCTGCCAT
AACCATGAGTGATAACACTGCGGCCAACTTACTTCTGACAACGATCGGAGGACCGAAGGAGCTAACCGCT
TTTTTGCACAACATGGGGGATCATGTAACTCGCCTTGATCGTTGGGAACCGGAGCTGAATGAAGCCATAC
CAAACGACGAGCGTGACACCACGATGCCTGTAGCAATGGCAACAACGTTGCGCAAACTATTAACTGGCGA
ACTACTTACTCTAGCTTCCCGGCAACAATTAATAGACTGGATGGAGGCGGATAAAGTTGCAGGACCACTT
CTGCGCTCGGCCCTTCCGGCTGGCTGGTTTATTGCTGATAAATCTGGAGCCGGTGAGCGTGGGTCTCGCG
GTATCATTGCAGCACTGGGGCCAGATGGTAAGCCCTCCCGTATCGTAGTTATCTACACGACGGGGAGTCA
GGCAACTATGGATGAACGAAATAGACAGATCGCTGAGATAGGTGCCTCACTGATTAAGCATTGGTAACTG
TCAGACCAAGTTTACTCATATATACTTTAGATTGATTTAAAACTTCATTTTTAATTTAAAAGGATCTAGG
TGAAGATCCTTTTTGATAATCTCATGACCAAAATCCCTTAACGTGAGTTTTCGTTCCACTGAGCGTCAGA
CCCCGTAGAAAAGATCAAAGGATCTTCTTGAGATCCTTTTTTTCTGCGCGTAATCTGCTGCTTGCAAACA
AAAAAACCACCGCTACCAGCGGTGGTTTGTTTGCCGGATCAAGAGCTACCAACTCTTTTTCCGAAGGTAA
CTGGCTTCAGCAGAGCGCAGATACCAAATACTGTTCTTCTAGTGTAGCCGTAGTTAGGCCACCACTTCAA
GAACTCTGTAGCACCGCCTACATACCTCGCTCTGCTAATCCTGTTACCAGTGGCTGCTGCCAGTGGCGAT
AAGTCGTGTCTTACCGGGTTGGACTCAAGACGATAGTTACCGGATAAGGCGCAGCGGTCGGGCTGAACGG
GGGGTTCGTGCACACAGCCCAGCTTGGAGCGAACGACCTACACCGAACTGAGATACCTACAGCGTGAGCT
ATGAGAAAGCGCCACGCTTCCCGAAGGGAGAAAGGCGGACAGGTATCCGGTAAGCGGCAGGGTCGGAACA
GGAGAGCGCACGAGGGAGCTTCCAGGGGGAAACGCCTGGTATCTTTATAGTCCTGTCGGGTTTCGCCACC
TCTGACTTGAGCGTCGATTTTTGTGATGCTCGTCAGGGGGGCGGAGCCTATGGAAAAACGCCAGCAACGC
GGCCTTTTTACGGTTCCTGGCCTTTTGCTGGCCTTTTGCTCACATGTTCTTTCCTGCGTTATCCCCTGAT
TCTGTGGATAACCGTATTACCGCCTTTGAGTGAGCTGATACCGCTCGCCGCAGCCGAACGACCGAGCGCA
GCGAGTCAGTGAGCGAGGAAGCGGAAGAGCGCCCAATACGCA
Features (pLannotate 1.2.2; 27 found; start..end, strand, type, name):
     92..113     +  protein_bind   CAP binding site: CAP binding activates transcription in the presence of cAMP. E. coli catabolite activator protein
    128..158     +  promoter       lac promoter: promoter for the E. coli lac operon
    166..182     +  protein_bind   lac operator: The lac repressor binds to the lac operator to inhibit transcription in E. coli. This inhibition can be relieved by adding lactose or isopropyl-β-D-thiogalactopyranoside (IPTG). lac repressor encoded by lacI
    227..245     +  promoter       T3 promoter: promoter for bacteriophage T3 RNA polymerase
    273..499     +  promoter       RSV promoter: Rous sarcoma virus enhancer/promoter
    500..680     +  LTR            5' LTR (truncated): truncated 5' long terminal repeat (LTR) from HIV-1
    727..852     +  misc_feature   HIV-1 Ψ: packaging signal of human immunodeficiency virus type 1
    836..1199    +  CDS            HIV-1 gag (fragment): gag protein from human immunodeficiency virus 1; gag
   1345..1578    +  misc_feature   RRE: The Rev response element (RRE) of HIV-1 allows for Rev-dependent mRNA export from the nucleus to the cytoplasm.
   1955..1981    +  CDS            Rev (fragment): human immunodeficiency virus 1 (HIV-1) Rev protein; rev; enhances nuclear export of unspliced and incompletely spliced viral mRNAs
   1985..2225    +  promoter       U6 promoter: RNA polymerase III promoter for human U6 snRNA
   2273..2340    +  misc_RNA       tracrRNA (fragment): trans-activating CRISPR RNA for the Streptococcus pyogenes CRISPR/Cas9 system
   2389..2506    +  misc_feature   cPPT/CTS: central polypurine tract and central termination sequence of HIV-1
   2575..2786    +  promoter       EF-1α core promoter: core promoter for human elongation factor EF-1α
   2812..3411    +  CDS            PuroR (fragment): puromycin N-acetyltransferase; pac from Streptomyces; confers resistance to puromycin
   3427..4015    +  misc_feature   WPRE: woodchuck hepatitis virus posttranscriptional regulatory element
   4066..4085    +  misc_feature   cPPT/CTS (fragment): central polypurine tract and central termination sequence of HIV-1
   4087..4320    +  LTR            3' LTR (ΔU3): self-inactivating 3' long terminal repeat (LTR) from HIV-1
   4398..4519    +  polyA_signal   SV40 poly(A) signal: SV40 polyadenylation signal
   4559..4694    +  rep_origin     SV40 ori: SV40 origin of replication
   4715..4733    -  promoter       T7 promoter: promoter for bacteriophage T7 RNA polymerase
   4741..4896    +  CDS            lacZα (fragment): LacZα fragment of β-galactosidase; lacZ fragment
   4901..5329    +  rep_origin     f1 ori (sequence partly withheld): f1 bacteriophage origin of replication; arrow indicates direction of (+) strand synthesis
   5382..5486    +  promoter       AmpR promoter: bla
   5487..6347    +  CDS            AmpR: β-lactamase; bla; confers resistance to ampicillin, carbenicillin, and related antibiotics
   6518..7106    +  rep_origin     ori: high-copy-number ColE1/pMB1/pBR322/pUC origin of replication
   7289..79      +  CDS            lacI (fragment) (across the origin): lac repressor; lacI; The lac repressor binds to the lac operator to inhibit transcription in E. coli. This inhibition can be relieved by adding lactose or isopropyl-β-D-thiogalactopyranoside (IPTG).
