[The description below was written by a language model from this plasmid's Addgene catalogue record and pLannotate feature annotations shown in this document.]
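Description:
CEP55 B11.2 gRNA is a third-generation lentiviral CRISPR guide plasmid built on the pLenti-sgRNA backbone and designed to express a single guide RNA against human CEP55. It is propagated in E. coli through a high-copy ColE1/pUC-type origin with ampicillin selection (AmpR). The backbone also carries an f1 origin, an SV40 origin and poly(A) signal, and remnants of lac/lacZα cloning sequences with flanking T3 and T7 promoters. The catalogue gives the empty backbone as 9151 bp, whereas the sequenced record is 7,302 nt. One possible explanation is that a stuffer was lost when the guide was cloned in, but the record does not explain the difference.

The viral cassette begins with an RSV promoter fused to a truncated HIV-1 5' LTR, which makes genomic RNA production Tat-independent. It is followed by the Ψ packaging signal with a gag fragment, the RRE for Rev-dependent nuclear export, and a cPPT/CTS element. It ends in a ΔU3 self-inactivating 3' LTR. Within this unit, the human U6 Pol III promoter drives the CEP55-targeting spacer, which was inserted as annealed oligos between BsmBI sites that were destroyed by the cloning. The spacer is fused to the Streptococcus pyogenes tracrRNA-derived scaffold. Downstream, an EF-1α core promoter expresses puromycin N-acetyltransferase to select transduced mammalian cells, and a WPRE enhances transcript expression.

No Cas9 is annotated, so the nuclease must be supplied separately, for example from a Cas9-expressing cell line. The plasmid belongs to a guide series (pKMKO) used in a large-scale analysis of cell-cycle gene knockouts in human cells, here to disrupt CEP55.
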