Addgene plasmid #90622: CEP55 B11.2 gRNA
Purpose: 3rd generation lentiviral gRNA plasmid targeting human CEP55
Depositing lab: Iain Cheeseman. Depositing organization: Whitehead Institute for Biomedical Research. Publication: Large-Scale Analysis of CRISPR/Cas9 Cell-Cycle Knockouts Reveals the Diversity of p53-Dependent Responses to Cell-Cycle Defects. McKinley KL, Cheeseman IM. Dev Cell. 2017 Feb 27;40(4):405-420.e2. doi: 10.1016/j.devcel.2017.01.012. Epub 2017 Feb 16. PubMed 28216383.
Backbone
  Vector backbone: pLenti-sgRNA
  Backbone manufacturer: Eric Lander & David Sabatini labs (Addgene plasmid #71409)
  Backbone size w/o insert (bp): 9151
  Vector type: Lentiviral, CRISPR
  Selectable markers: Puromycin
Growth in bacteria
  Bacterial resistance: Ampicillin, 100 μg/mL
  Growth temperature: 37°C
  Growth strain: NEB Stable
  Copy number: Unknown
Gene/Insert
  Gene/Insert name: CEP55 (Guide Designation B11.2) (alt name: pKMKO series)
  gRNA/shRNA sequence: CACCgTTCTAATGTAGTTTCGGATT
  Species: H. sapiens (human)
  Promoter: U6
  Cloning method: Restriction Enzyme; 5′ cloning site BsmBI (destroyed during cloning); 3′ cloning site BsmBI (destroyed during cloning)
  Sequencing primers: 5′ hU6-F (5'-GAGGGCCTATTTCCCATGATT-3'); 3′ EF1a-R (5'-CACGGCGACTACTGCACTTA-3')
Terms and licenses: Academic/Nonprofit Terms; Industry Terms: Not Available to Industry
Depositor comments: Please note that gRNA target sequence listed is not strictly the 20nt spacer sequence, but also contains the 5' BsmBI overhang. For more information about knockout human cell lines generated using this plasmid, please see http://cellcycleknockouts.wi.mit.edu/ .
How to cite: CEP55 B11.2 gRNA was a gift from Iain Cheeseman (Addgene plasmid # 90622 ; http://n2t.net/addgene:90622 ; RRID:Addgene_90622)
